Addgene plasmid #185214: pST_H2FLK5_CAEEL_542-800 (pBS0695)
Purpose: For the mammalian expression of the C. elegans protein H2FLK5_CAEEL_542-800. This is one of the bottom performing targets in our apoptosis assay (it induced apoptosis).
Depositing lab: Pamela Silver. Depositing organization: Harvard Medical School. Publication: Natural and Designed Proteins Inspired by Extremotolerant Organisms Can Form Condensates and Attenuate Apoptosis in Human Cells. Veling MT, Nguyen DT, Thadani NN, Oster ME, Rollins NJ, Brock KP, Bethel NP, Lim S, Baker D, Way JC, Marks DS, Chang RL, Silver PA. ACS Synth Biol. 2022 Mar 18;11(3):1292-1302. doi: 10.1021/acssynbio.1c00572. Epub 2022 Feb 18. PubMed 35176859.
Backbone
  Vector backbone: YK 02
  Vector type: Mammalian Expression
Growth in bacteria
  Bacterial resistance: Ampicillin, 100 μg/mL
  Growth temperature: 37°C
  Growth strain: DH5alpha
  Copy number: High Copy
Gene/Insert
  Gene/Insert name: H2FLK5_CAEEL_542-800
  Species: C. elegans (nematode)
  Insert size (bp): 783
  Cloning method: Gibson Cloning
Terms and licenses: Academic/Nonprofit Terms; Industry Terms: Not Available to Industry
Depositor comments: This is one of the bottom performing targets in our apoptosis assay (it induced apoptosis). See supplemental table 2 in our paper to see its performance in our assay. The negative control for this assay is pSecTag2 B which can be obtained from Thermo here https://www.thermofisher.com/order/catalog/product/V90020
How to cite: pST_H2FLK5_CAEEL_542-800 (pBS0695) was a gift from Pamela Silver (Addgene plasmid # 185214 ; http://n2t.net/addgene:185214 ; RRID:Addgene_185214)
