[The description below was written by a language model from this plasmid's Addgene catalogue record and pLannotate feature annotations shown in this document.]
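Description:
pST_H2FLK5_CAEEL_542-800 (pBS0695) is a mammalian expression plasmid of about 5.7 kb, built by Gibson cloning on a backbone recorded as YK 02. It carries a 783 bp insert derived from C. elegans; the name suggests residues 542–800 of the protein H2FLK5_CAEEL. In bacteria it is maintained at high copy through a ColE1/pUC-type origin and selected with ampicillin via the β-lactamase gene and its native promoter. An f1 origin is also present, and short lac promoter/operator, lacI and bom fragments are backbone remnants.

The expression cassette consists of the human CMV immediate-early enhancer and promoter, followed by a T7 promoter and terminated by the bovine growth hormone polyadenylation signal. The annotation software did not label the insert itself, but the unannotated interval between the T7 promoter and the bGH poly(A) signal is the appropriate size and position for the coding region. The feature table identifies no tags, signal peptides or reporters there, so the record does not establish whether the protein is fused to anything. The brief "HIV-1 LTR" and isolated SV40 promoter fragments are probably incidental sequence matches. A second cassette places the Sh ble gene (bleomycin/phleomycin/Zeocin resistance) under tandem SV40 early and EM7 promoters with an SV40 poly(A) signal, allowing selection in both mammalian cells and E. coli.

The plasmid belongs to a set used to test natural and designed proteins inspired by extremotolerant organisms for condensate formation and effects on apoptosis in human cells. This fragment was among the bottom performers in the depositors' apoptosis assay, inducing apoptosis rather than attenuating it. The depositors name pSecTag2 B as the assay's negative control.
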