Features (pLannotate 1.2.2; 20 found; start..end, strand, type, name):
     30..82      -  misc_feature   bom (fragment): basis of mobility region from pBR322
    237..616     +  enhancer       CMV enhancer: human cytomegalovirus immediate early enhancer
    617..820     +  promoter       CMV promoter: human cytomegalovirus (CMV) immediate early promoter
    816..849     +  LTR            5' LTR (truncated) (fragment): truncated 5' long terminal repeat (LTR) from HIV-1
    865..883     +  promoter       T7 promoter: promoter for bacteriophage T7 RNA polymerase
   1709..1933    +  polyA_signal   bGH poly(A) signal: bovine growth hormone polyadenylation signal
   1937..1958    +  promoter       SV40 promoter (fragment): SV40 enhancer and early promoter
   1979..2407    +  rep_origin     f1 ori (sequence partly withheld): f1 bacteriophage origin of replication; arrow indicates direction of (+) strand synthesis
   2421..2750    +  promoter       SV40 promoter: SV40 enhancer and early promoter
   2798..2845    +  promoter       EM7 promoter: synthetic bacterial promoter&nbsp
   2864..3238    +  CDS            BleoR: antibiotic-binding protein; Sh ble from Streptoalloteichus hindustanus; confers resistance to bleomycin, phleomycin, and Zeocin™
   3248..3373    +  CDS            ble (fragment): BLE_KLEPN - Experimental evidence at protein level: Swiss-Prot protein existence level 1. Binding protein with a strong affinity to the bleomycin family of antibiotics. Binds to CL990; an antimitotic-antibiotic compound. From Klebsiella pneumoniae.
   3368..3489    +  polyA_signal   SV40 poly(A) signal: SV40 polyadenylation signal
   3562..3578    -  protein_bind   lac operator: The lac repressor binds to the lac operator to inhibit transcription in E. coli. This inhibition can be relieved by adding lactose or isopropyl-β-D-thiogalactopyranoside (IPTG). lac repressor encoded by lacI
   3586..3616    -  promoter       lac promoter: promoter for the E. coli lac operon
   3631..3652    -  protein_bind   CAP binding site: CAP binding activates transcription in the presence of cAMP. E. coli catabolite activator protein
   3665..3757    -  CDS            lacI (fragment): lac repressor; lacI; The lac repressor binds to the lac operator to inhibit transcription in E. coli. This inhibition can be relieved by adding lactose or isopropyl-β-D-thiogalactopyranoside (IPTG).
   3940..4528    -  rep_origin     ori: high-copy-number ColE1/pMB1/pBR322/pUC origin of replication
   4699..5559    -  CDS            AmpR: β-lactamase; bla; confers resistance to ampicillin, carbenicillin, and related antibiotics
   5560..5664    -  promoter       AmpR promoter: bla
>Addgene plasmid #185214 | pST_H2FLK5_CAEEL_542-800 (pBS0695) | addgene full sequence | sequence record 366844 | Addgene NGS Result
TCGACGGATCGGGAGATCTCCCGATCCCCTATGGTGCACTCTCAGTACAATCTGCTCTGATGCCGCATAG
TTAAGCCAGTATCTGCTCCCTGCTTGTGTGTTGGAGGTCGCTGAGTAGTGCGCGAGCAAAATTTAAGCTA
CAACAAGGCAAGGCTTGACCGACAATTGCATGAAGAATCTGCTTAGGGTTAGGCGTTTTGCGCTGCTTCG
CGATGTACGGGCCAGATATACGCGTTGACATTGATTATTGACTAGTTATTAATAGTAATCAATTACGGGG
TCATTAGTTCATAGCCCATATATGGAGTTCCGCGTTACATAACTTACGGTAAATGGCCCGCCTGGCTGAC
CGCCCAACGACCCCCGCCCATTGACGTCAATAATGACGTATGTTCCCATAGTAACGCCAATAGGGACTTT
CCATTGACGTCAATGGGTGGAGTATTTACGGTAAACTGCCCACTTGGCAGTACATCAAGTGTATCATATG
CCAAGTACGCCCCCTATTGACGTCAATGACGGTAAATGGCCCGCCTGGCATTATGCCCAGTACATGACCT
TATGGGACTTTCCTACTTGGCAGTACATCTACGTATTAGTCATCGCTATTACCATGGTGATGCGGTTTTG
GCAGTACATCAATGGGCGTGGATAGCGGTTTGACTCACGGGGATTTCCAAGTCTCCACCCCATTGACGTC
AATGGGAGTTTGTTTTGGCACCAAAATCAACGGGACTTTCCAAAATGTCGTAACAACTCCGCCCCATTGA
CGCAAATGGGCGGTAGGCGTGTACGGTGGGAGGTCTATATAAGCAGAGCTCTCTGGCTAACTAGAGAACC
CACTGCTTACTGGCTTATCGAAATTAATACGACTCACTATAGGGAGACCCAAGCTGGCTAGCCACCATGG
GGGCATATGATACAGTGAAAGAAAAGGCATCAGACATTGCAGATTCATTTAAAGCGCATTCCACAGATTC
AAAGGATAATGTCGAAAATAAAGCGGCTGATGCTTATAATAGTGCGAAAGATAAGGCAAGCGATGCTTGG
GATAAGACTAAGGATAAAGCAGGAGATGCGAAGGACAAGGCCGCTGATGCATGGGATACCACGAAAGATA
AGGCAGGCGATGCTTGGGATAGTACAAAGGATCATGCCGCAGATGCTAAGGATAAAGCTTCAGACGCTGC
TGGCGATGCAAAGGACAAGTCCAAATCACTGACCGAGAAAGCTGGCGATGCTATTTCCGGAGCGTATGAT
TCAGTCAAAGAAAAGGCCAGCGATATTGCGGATAGCTTCAAAGCACATTCTACGAATAGTAAGGATAATG
TTGAGAATAAGGCGAGTGATGCATATAATAGTGCAAAAGATAAAGCATCTGATGCATGGGATAAGACTAA
GGACAAAGCAGGCGAAGCCAAGGATAAGGCCGGAGATGCCTGGGACAACACTAAAGACAAGGCAGGAAAT
GCGTGGGATAGTACTAAAGACAAGGCTTCTGATGCATGGGATACAACCAAGGACAAAGCCAGTGATGCTA
AGGAAAGCGCTGGAGATGCCGCTGATTCTGCTAAGGATAAATCCAAGTCAATAACTGAAACAATTGGGGA
TAAAATCTCCGGCGCTTATGACTCTGTTAAAGAGAAAGCCAGCGATGTTGCTGACTCATTCAAGGCTCAC
TCCAGTTGAACCCGCTGATCAGCCTCGACTGTGCCTTCTAGTTGCCAGCCATCTGTTGTTTGCCCCTCCC
CCGTGCCTTCCTTGACCCTGGAAGGTGCCACTCCCACTGTCCTTTCCTAATAAAATGAGGAAATTGCATC
GCATTGTCTGAGTAGGTGTCATTCTATTCTGGGGGGTGGGGTGGGGCAGGACAGCAAGGGGGAGGATTGG
GAAGACAATAGCAGGCATGCTGGGGATGCGGTGGGCTCTATGGCTTCTGAGGCGGAAAGAACCAGCTGGG
GCTCTAGGGGGTATCCCC
[124 nt withheld, positions 1979-2102]
C
[91 nt withheld, positions 2104-2194]
A
[49 nt withheld, positions 2196-2244]
CCTTTGACGTTGGAGTCCACGTTCTTT
[37 nt withheld, positions 2272-2308]
ACCCTATCTCGGTCTATTCTTTTGATTTATAAGGGATTTTGCCGATTTCGGCCTATTGGTTAAAAAATGA
GCTGATTTAACAAAAATTTAACGCGAATTAATTCTGTGGAATGTGTGTCAGTTAGGGTGTGGAAAGTCCC
CAGGCTCCCCAGCAGGCAGAAGTATGCAAAGCATGCATCTCAATTAGTCAGCAACCAGGTGTGGAAAGTC
CCCAGGCTCCCCAGCAGGCAGAAGTATGCAAAGCATGCATCTCAATTAGTCAGCAACCATAGTCCCGCCC
CTAACTCCGCCCATCCCGCCCCTAACTCCGCCCAGTTCCGCCCATTCTCCGCCCCATGGCTGACTAATTT
TTTTTATTTATGCAGAGGCCGAGGCCGCCTCTGCCTCTGAGCTATTCCAGAAGTAGTGAGGAGGCTTTTT
TGGAGGCCTAGGCTTTTGCAAAAAGCTCCCGGGAGCTTGTATATCCATTTTCGGATCTGATCAGCACGTG
TTGACAATTAATCATCGGCATAGTATATCGGCATAGTATAATACGACAAGGTGAGGAACTAAACCATGGC
CAAGTTGACCAGTGCCGTTCCGGTGCTCACCGCGCGCGACGTCGCCGGAGCGGTCGAGTTCTGGACCGAC
CGGCTCGGGTTCTCCCGGGACTTCGTGGAGGACGACTTCGCCGGTGTGGTCCGGGACGACGTGACCCTGT
TCATCAGCGCGGTCCAGGACCAGGTGGTGCCGGACAACACCCTGGCCTGGGTGTGGGTGCGCGGCCTGGA
CGAGCTGTACGCCGAGTGGTCGGAGGTCGTGTCCACGAACTTCCGGGACGCCTCCGGGCCGGCCATGACC
GAGATCGGCGAGCAGCCGTGGGGGCGGGAGTTCGCCCTGCGCGACCCGGCCGGCAACTGCGTGCACTTCG
TGGCCGAGGAGCAGGACTGACACGTGCTACGAGATTTCGATTCCACCGCCGCCTTCTATGAAAGGTTGGG
CTTCGGAATCGTTTTCCGGGACGCCGGCTGGATGATCCTCCAGCGCGGGGATCTCATGCTGGAGTTCTTC
GCCCACCCCAACTTGTTTATTGCAGCTTATAATGGTTACAAATAAAGCAATAGCATCACAAATTTCACAA
ATAAAGCATTTTTTTCACTGCATTCTAGTTGTGGTTTGTCCAAACTCATCAATGTATCTTATCATGTCTG
TATACCGTCGACCTCTAGCTAGAGCTTGGCGTAATCATGGTCATAGCTGTTTCCTGTGTGAAATTGTTAT
CCGCTCACAATTCCACACAACATACGAGCCGGAAGCATAAAGTGTAAAGCCTGGGGTGCCTAATGAGTGA
GCTAACTTACATTAATTGCGTTGCGCTCACTGCCCGCTTTCCAGTCGGGAAACCTGTCGTGCCAGCTGCA
TTAATGAATCGGCCAACGCGCGGGGAGAGGCGGTTTGCGTATTGGGCGCTCTTCCGCTTCCTCGCTCACT
GACTCGCTGCGCTCGGTCGTTCGGCTGCGGCGAGCGGTATCAGCTCACTCAAAGGCGGTAATACGGTTAT
CCACAGAATCAGGGGATAACGCAGGAAAGAACATGTGAGCAAAAGGCCAGCAAAAGGCCAGGAACCGTAA
AAAGGCCGCGTTGCTGGCGTTTTTCCATAGGCTCCGCCCCCCTGACGAGCATCACAAAAATCGACGCTCA
AGTCAGAGGTGGCGAAACCCGACAGGACTATAAAGATACCAGGCGTTTCCCCCTGGAAGCTCCCTCGTGC
GCTCTCCTGTTCCGACCCTGCCGCTTACCGGATACCTGTCCGCCTTTCTCCCTTCGGGAAGCGTGGCGCT
TTCTCATAGCTCACGCTGTAGGTATCTCAGTTCGGTGTAGGTCGTTCGCTCCAAGCTGGGCTGTGTGCAC
GAACCCCCCGTTCAGCCCGACCGCTGCGCCTTATCCGGTAACTATCGTCTTGAGTCCAACCCGGTAAGAC
ACGACTTATCGCCACTGGCAGCAGCCACTGGTAACAGGATTAGCAGAGCGAGGTATGTAGGCGGTGCTAC
AGAGTTCTTGAAGTGGTGGCCTAACTACGGCTACACTAGAAGAACAGTATTTGGTATCTGCGCTCTGCTG
AAGCCAGTTACCTTCGGAAAAAGAGTTGGTAGCTCTTGATCCGGCAAACAAACCACCGCTGGTAGCGGTG
GTTTTTTTGTTTGCAAGCAGCAGATTACGCGCAGAAAAAAAGGATCTCAAGAAGATCCTTTGATCTTTTC
TACGGGGTCTGACGCTCAGTGGAACGAAAACTCACGTTAAGGGATTTTGGTCATGAGATTATCAAAAAGG
ATCTTCACCTAGATCCTTTTAAATTAAAAATGAAGTTTTAAATCAATCTAAAGTATATATGAGTAAACTT
GGTCTGACAGTTACCAATGCTTAATCAGTGAGGCACCTATCTCAGCGATCTGTCTATTTCGTTCATCCAT
AGTTGCCTGACTCCCCGTCGTGTAGATAACTACGATACGGGAGGGCTTACCATCTGGCCCCAGTGCTGCA
ATGATACCGCGAGACCCACGCTCACCGGCTCCAGATTTATCAGCAATAAACCAGCCAGCCGGAAGGGCCG
AGCGCAGAAGTGGTCCTGCAACTTTATCCGCCTCCATCCAGTCTATTAATTGTTGCCGGGAAGCTAGAGT
AAGTAGTTCGCCAGTTAATAGTTTGCGCAACGTTGTTGCCATTGCTACAGGCATCGTGGTGTCACGCTCG
TCGTTTGGTATGGCTTCATTCAGCTCCGGTTCCCAACGATCAAGGCGAGTTACATGATCCCCCATGTTGT
GCAAAAAAGCGGTTAGCTCCTTCGGTCCTCCGATCGTTGTCAGAAGTAAGTTGGCCGCAGTGTTATCACT
CATGGTTATGGCAGCACTGCATAATTCTCTTACTGTCATGCCATCCGTAAGATGCTTTTCTGTGACTGGT
GAGTACTCAACCAAGTCATTCTGAGAATAGTGTATGCGGCGACCGAGTTGCTCTTGCCCGGCGTCAATAC
GGGATAATACCGCGCCACATAGCAGAACTTTAAAAGTGCTCATCATTGGAAAACGTTCTTCGGGGCGAAA
ACTCTCAAGGATCTTACCGCTGTTGAGATCCAGTTCGATGTAACCCACTCGTGCACCCAACTGATCTTCA
GCATCTTTTACTTTCACCAGCGTTTCTGGGTGAGCAAAAACAGGAAGGCAAAATGCCGCAAAAAAGGGAA
TAAGGGCGACACGGAAATGTTGAATACTCATACTCTTCCTTTTTCAATATTATTGAAGCATTTATCAGGG
TTATTGTCTCATGAGCGGATACATATTTGAATGTATTTAGAAAAATAAACAAATAGGGGTTCCGCGCACA
TTTCCCCGAAAAGTGCCACCTGACG
